Addgene plasmid #238966: pAAV_GFAP_HyPer7_mito
Purpose: Mammalian astrocytes HyPer7 expression targeted to the mitochondrial matrix
Depositing lab: Dmitry Bilan. Depositing organization: Shemyakin-Ovchinnikov Institute of Bioorganic Chemistry. Publication: Hyperglycemia exacerbates ischemic stroke not through increased generation of hydrogen peroxide. Kotova DA, Ivanova AD, Pochechuev MS, Kelmanson IV, Khramova YV, Tiaglik A, Sudoplatov MA, Trifonova AP, Fedotova A, Morozova K, Katrukha VA, Sergeeva AD, Raevskii RI, Pestriakova MP, Solotenkov MA, Stepanov EA, Tsopina AS, Moshchenko AA, Shestopalova M, Zalygin A, Fedotov IV, Fedotov AB, Oleinikov V, Belousov VV, Semyanov A, Brazhe N, Zheltikov AM, Bilan DS. Free Radic Biol Med. 2023 Nov 1;208:153-164. doi: 10.1016/j.freeradbiomed.2023.08.004. Epub 2023 Aug 4. PubMed 37543166.
Backbone
  Vector backbone: pAAV9
  Vector type: Mammalian Expression, AAV
Growth in bacteria
  Bacterial resistance: Ampicillin, 100 μg/mL
  Growth temperature: 37°C
  Growth strain: NEB Stable
  Copy number: High Copy
Gene/Insert
  Gene/Insert name: HyPer7
  Species: Synthetic
  Promoter: GFAP
  Tag / fusion protein: 3x Cytochrome C Oxidase Subunit VIII presequense (N terminal on insert)
  Cloning method: Restriction Enzyme; 5′ cloning site Unknown (unknown if destroyed)
Terms and licenses: Academic/Nonprofit Terms; Industry Terms: Not Available to Industry
Depositor comments: Also named pAAV9_GFAP_HyPer7_mito in Kotova et al. 2023.
How to cite: pAAV_GFAP_HyPer7_mito was a gift from Dmitry Bilan (Addgene plasmid # 238966 ; http://n2t.net/addgene:238966 ; RRID:Addgene_238966)
