[The description below was written by a language model from this plasmid's Addgene catalogue record and pLannotate feature annotations shown in this document.]
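Description:
pAAV_GFAP_HyPer7_mito is an adeno-associated virus transfer plasmid (backbone recorded as pAAV9; also referred to as pAAV9_GFAP_HyPer7_mito) designed to express the genetically encoded hydrogen peroxide sensor HyPer7 in the mitochondrial matrix of mammalian astrocytes. The roughly 7 kb plasmid is maintained in bacteria through a high-copy ColE1/pUC-type origin and selected with ampicillin via the β-lactamase gene and its native promoter. An f1 phage origin is also present. The expression cassette is flanked by AAV2 inverted terminal repeats, which allow it to be packaged into recombinant AAV particles. In the sequenced record the downstream ITR is annotated intact, whereas only short fragments of the upstream ITR were detected. This may reflect how hard these repeats are to sequence, or a partial deletion. Propagation in a recombination-deficient strain fits with the instability of ITRs.

According to the catalogue entry, transcription is driven by a GFAP promoter, which restricts expression to astrocytes. The automated annotation does not label this promoter, but the unannotated stretch upstream of the coding region is where it would lie. The open reading frame begins with tandem copies of the cytochrome c oxidase subunit VIII presequence, a standard mitochondrial matrix import signal. The entry lists three copies, while the feature table picks up one full copy and one fragment. The region annotated as a GFP-derived protein corresponds to the fluorescent-protein core of the synthetic HyPer7 sensor. A human growth hormone polyadenylation signal ends the transcript. The associated study used the construct to monitor hydrogen peroxide in ischemic stroke under hyperglycemia.
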