Features (pLannotate 1.2.2; 15 found; start..end, strand, type, name):
     12..39      +  repeat_region  AAV2 ITR (fragment): inverted terminal repeat of adeno-associated virus serotype 2 inverted
     68..95      +  repeat_region  AAV2 ITR (fragment): inverted terminal repeat of adeno-associated virus serotype 2 inverted
   1566..1661    +  CDS            C14orf178 (fragment): CN178_HUMAN - Experimental evidence at transcript level: Swiss-Prot protein existence level 2. From Homo sapiens (Human).
   2071..2145    +  CDS            COX8 presequence: mitochondrial presequence of human cytochrome c oxidase subunit VIII (Rizutto et al., 1989)
   2165..2238    +  CDS            COX8 presequence (fragment): mitochondrial presequence of human cytochrome c oxidase subunit VIII (Rizutto et al., 1989)
   2665..3390    +  CDS            cEGFP: cEGFP is a basic (constitutively fluorescent) green fluorescent protein published in 2008, derived from Aequorea victoria.
   3736..4212    +  polyA_signal   hGH poly(A) signal: human growth hormone polyadenylation signal
   4252..4392    +  repeat_region  AAV2 ITR: inverted terminal repeat of adeno-associated virus serotype 2 inverted
   4397..4448    -  misc_feature   bom (fragment): basis of mobility region from pBR322
   4467..4922    +  rep_origin     f1 ori (sequence partly withheld): f1 bacteriophage origin of replication; arrow indicates direction of (+) strand synthesis
   4923..4972    -  misc_feature   bom (fragment): basis of mobility region from pBR322
   5074..5109    -  CDS            rop (fragment): Rop protein, which maintains plasmids at low copy number; rop
   5204..5308    +  promoter       AmpR promoter: bla
   5309..6169    +  CDS            AmpR: β-lactamase; bla; confers resistance to ampicillin, carbenicillin, and related antibiotics
   6340..6928    +  rep_origin     ori: high-copy-number ColE1/pMB1/pBR322/pUC origin of replication
>Addgene plasmid #238966 | pAAV_GFAP_HyPer7_mito | addgene full sequence | sequence record 483533 | Addgene NGS Result
CCTGCAGGCAGCTGCGCGCTCGCTCGCTCACTGAGGCCGCCCGGGCGTCGGGCGACCTTTGGTCGCCCGG
CCTCAGTGAGCGAGCGAGCGCGCAGAGAGGGAGTGGCCAACTCCATCACTAGGGGTTCCTGCGGCCGCAC
GCGTCTTAAGGCTGGGAGGTTGAGGCTGCAGTGAGTCGTGGTTGCGCCACTGCACTCCAGCCTGGGCAAC
AGTGAGACCCTGTCTCAAAAGACAAAAAAAAAAAAAAAAAAAGAACATATCCTGGTGTGGAGTAGGGGAC
GCTGCTCTGACAGAGGCTCGGGGGCCTGAGCTGGCTCTGTGAGCTGGGGAGGAGGCAGACAGCCAGGCCT
TGTCTGCAAGCAGACCTGGCAGCATTGGGCTGGCCGCCCCCCAGGGCCTCCTCTTCATGCCCAGTGAATG
ACTCACCTTGGCACAGACACAATGTTCGGGGTGGGCACAGTGCCTGCTTCCCGCCGCACCCCAGCCCCCC
TCAAATGCCTTCCGAGAAGCCCATTGAGCAGGGGGCTTGCATTGCACCCCAGCCTGACAGCCTGGCATCT
TGGGATAAAAGCAGCACAGCCCCCTAGGGGCTGCCCTTGCTGTGTGGCGCCACCGGCGGTGGAGAACAAG
GCTCTATTCAGCCTGTGCCCAGGAAAGGGGATCAGGGGATGCCCAGGCATGGACAGTGGGTGGCAGGGGG
GGAGAGGAGGGCTGTCTGCTTCCCAGAAGTCCAAGGACACAAATGGGTGAGGGGACTGGGCAGGGTTCTG
ACCCTGTGGGACCAGAGTGGAGGGCGTAGATGGACCTGAAGTCTCCAGGGACAACAGGGCCCAGGTCTCA
GGCTCCTAGTTGGGCCCAGTGGCTCCAGCGTTTCCAAACCCATCCATCCCCAGAGGTTCTTCCCATCTCT
CCAGGCTGATGTGTGGGAACTCGAGGAAATAAATCTCCAGTGGGAGACGGAGGGGTGGCCAGGGAAACGG
GGCGCTGCAGGAATAAAGACGAGCCAGCACAGCCAGCTCATGTGTAACGGCTTTGTGGAGCTGTCAAGGC
CTGGTCTCTGGGAGAGAGGCACAGGGAGGCCAGACAAGGAAGGGGTGACCTGGAGGGACAGATCCAGGGG
CTAAAGTCCTGATAAGGCAAGAGAGTGCCGGCCCCCTCTTGCCCTATCAGGACCTCCACTGCCACATAGA
GGCCATGATTGACCCTTAGACAAAGGGCTGGTGTCCAATCCCAGCCCCCAGCCCCAGAACTCCAGGGAAT
GAATGGGCAGAGAGCAGGAATGTGGGACATCTGTGTTCAAGGGAAGGACTCCAGGAGTCTGCTGGAAATG
AGGCCTAGTAGGAAATGAGGTGGCCCTTGAGGGTACAGAACAGGTTCATTCTTCGCCAAATTCCCAGCAC
CTTGCAGGCACTTACAGCTGAGTGAGATAATGCCTGGGTTATGAAATCAAAAAGTTGGAAAGCAGGTCAG
AGGTCATCTGGTACAGCCCTTCCTTCCCTTTTTTTTTTTTTTTTTTGTGAGACAAGGTCTCTCTCTGTTG
CCCAGGCTGGAGTGGCGCAAACACAGCTCACTGCAGCCTCAACCTACTGGGCTCAAGCAATCCTCCAGCC
TCAGCCTCCCAAAGTGCTGGGATTACAAGCATGAGCCACCCCACTCAGCCCTTTCCTTCCTTTTTAATTG
ATGCATAATAATTGTAAGTATTCATCATGGTCCAACCAACCCTTTCTTGACCCACCTTCCTAGAGAGAGG
GTCCTCTTGCTTCAGCGGTCAGGGCCCCAGACCCATGGTCTGGCTCCAGGTACCACCTGCCTCATGCAGG
AGTTGGCGTGCCCAGGAAGCTCTGCCTCTGGGCACAGTGACCTCAGTGGGGTGAGGGGAGCTCTCCCCAT
AGCTGGGCTGCGGCCCAACCCCACCCCCTCAGGCTATGCCAGGGGGTGTTGCCAGGGGCACCCGGGCATC
GCCAGTCTAGCCCACTCCTTCATAAAGCCCTCGCATCCCAGGAGCGAGCAGAGCCAGAGCAGGTTGGAGA
GGAGACGCATCACCTCCGCTGCTCGCGGGAATTCGCCACCATGTCCGTCCTGACGCCGCTGCTGCTGCGG
GGCTTGACAGGCTCGGCCCGGCGGCTCCCAGTGCCGCGCGCCAAGATCCATTCGTTGGGGGATCTGTCCG
TCCTGACGCCGCTGCTGCTGCGGGGCTTGACAGGCTCGGCCCGGCGGCTCCCAGTGCCGCGCGCCAAGAT
CCATTCGTTGGGGGATACCGGTCACCTGGCTAATGAGGAGCAAAACGAATTGGAAGGTGCTTTTAAGCTG
GGCTTGATCTTTACCGTCGCCCCGTACTTGCTGCCTAAGTTGATCGTCAGCCTGCGCCGCACCGCCCCGA
AGATGCCTTTGATGTTGGAGGAGAATTACACCCACACCCTTACCGAGTCACTGAAACGCGGCGACGTTGA
CGCCATCATTGTGGCAGAGCCGTTTCAAGAGCCGGGTATTGTGACTGAACCTTTGTATGACGAGCCGTTT
TTCGTTATCGTTCCGAAGGGCCATAGCTTCGAGGAGTTGGATGCCGTTAGCCCTCGCATGTTGGGCGAAG
AACAAGTTCTGCTTCTGACCGAGGGCAACTGTATGCGTGACCAGGTGCTTAGCTCCGCCGGCTTCAACAG
CAACAACGTCTATATCATGGCCGACAAGCAGAAGAACGGCATCAAGGCCAACTTCAAGATCCGCCACAAC
GTCGAGGACGGCAGCGTGCAGCTCGCCGACCACTACCAGCAGAACACCCCCATCGGCGACGGCCCCGTGC
TGCTGCCCGACAACCACTACCTGAGCTTCCAGTCCGTCCTGAGCAAAGACCCCAACGAGAAGCGCGATCA
CATGGTCCTGCTGGAGTTCGTGACCGCCGCCGGGATCACTCTCGGCATGGACGAGCTGTACAACGTGGAT
GGCGGTAGCGGTGGCACCGGCAGCAAGGGCGAGGAGCTGTTCACCGGGGTGGTGCCCATCCTGGTCGAGC
TGGACGGCGACGTAAACGGCCACAAGTTCAGCGTGTCCGGCGAGGGCGAGGGCGATGCCACCTACGGCAA
GCTGACCCTGAAGCTGATCTGCACCACCGGCAAGCTGCCCGTGCCCTGGCCCACCCTCGTGACCACCCTC
AGCTACGGCCTGAAGTGCTTCGCCCGCTACCCCGACCACATGAAGCAGCACGACTTCTTCAAGTCCGCCA
TGCCCGAAGGCTACGTCCAGGAGCGCACCATCTTCTTCAAGGACGACGGCAACTACAAGACCCGCGCCGA
GGTGAAGTTCGAGGGCGACACCCTGGTGAACCGCATCGAGCTGAAGGGCATCGGCTTCAAGGAGGACGGC
AACATCCTGGGGCACAAGCTGGAGTACAACGGCCCCAGTTGCAGCGAGCTTGCCGCCAAACAGCGCATTC
AGGGTCTCACCAACACCCTTCAAGGCTCAAGCATCAATACCATCCGCCACATGGTTGCCAGTGGCTTGGC
AATCAGCGTCTTGCCTGCCACTGCCCTTACCGAAAACGACCACATGCTGTTTAGCATTATCCCGTTTGAA
GGCACCCCGCCTAGCCGCCGCGTTGTCCTGGCCTATCGCCGCAACTTTGTCCGCCCTAAGGCCCTTTCAG
CCATGAAAGCCGCAATTATGCAAAGCCAACTGCATGGTGTTAGCTTCATCTGCGATTGAAAGCTTGCCTC
GAGCAGCGCTGCTCGAGAGATCTACGGGTGGCATCCCTGTGACCCCTCCCCAGTGCCTCTCCTGGCCCTG
GAAGTTGCCACTCCAGTGCCCACCAGCCTTGTCCTAATAAAATTAAGTTGCATCATTTTGTCTGACTAGG
TGTCCTTCTATAATATTATGGGGTGGAGGGGGGTGGTATGGAGCAAGGGGCAAGTTGGGAAGACAACCTG
TAGGGCCTGCGGGGTCTATTGGGAACCAAGCTGGAGTGCAGTGGCACAATCTTGGCTCACTGCAATCTCC
GCCTCCTGGGTTCAAGCGATTCTCCTGCCTCAGCCTCCCGAGTTGTTGGGATTCCAGGCATGCATGACCA
GGCTCAGCTAATTTTTGTTTTTTTGGTAGAGACGGGGTTTCACCATATTGGCCAGGCTGGTCTCCAACTC
CTAATCTCAGGTGATCTACCCACCTTGGCCTCCCAAATTGCTGGGATTACAGGCGTGAACCACTGCTCCC
TTCCCTGTCCTTCTGATTTTGTAGGTAACCACGTGCGGACCGAGCGGCCGCAGGAACCCCTAGTGATGGA
GTTGGCCACTCCCTCTCTGCGCGCTCGCTCGCTCACTGAGGCCGGGCGACCAAAGGTCGCCCGACGCCCG
GGCTTTGCCCGGGCGGCCTCAGTGAGCGAGCGAGCGCGCAGCTGCCTGCAGGGGCGCCTGATGCGGTATT
TTCTCCTTACGCATCTGTGCGGTATTTCACACCGCATA
[95 nt withheld, positions 4449-4543]
T
[46 nt withheld, positions 4545-4590]
C
[141 nt withheld, positions 4592-4732]
CCTTTGACGTTGGAGTCCACGTTCTTT
[37 nt withheld, positions 4760-4796]
ACTCTATCTCGGGCTATTCTTTTGATTTATAAGGGATTTTGCCGATTTCGGTCTATTGGTTAAAAAATGA
GCTGATTTAACAAAAATTTAACGCGAATTTTAACAAAATATTAACGTTTACAATTTTATGGTGCACTCTC
AGTACAATCTGCTCTGATGCCGCATAGTTAAGCCAGCCCCGACACCCGCCAACACCCGCTGACGCGCCCT
GACGGGCTTGTCTGCTCCCGGCATCCGCTTACAGACAAGCTGTGACCGTCTCCGGGAGCTGCATGTGTCA
GAGGTTTTCACCGTCATCACCGAAACGCGCGAGACGAAAGGGCCTCGTGATACGCCTATTTTTATAGGTT
AATGTCATGATAATAATGGTTTCTTAGACGTCAGGTGGCACTTTTCGGGGAAATGTGCGCGGAACCCCTA
TTTGTTTATTTTTCTAAATACATTCAAATATGTATCCGCTCATGAGACAATAACCCTGATAAATGCTTCA
ATAATATTGAAAAAGGAAGAGTATGAGTATTCAACATTTCCGTGTCGCCCTTATTCCCTTTTTTGCGGCA
TTTTGCCTTCCTGTTTTTGCTCACCCAGAAACGCTGGTGAAAGTAAAAGATGCTGAAGATCAGTTGGGTG
CACGAGTGGGTTACATCGAACTGGATCTCAACAGCGGTAAGATCCTTGAGAGTTTTCGCCCCGAAGAACG
TTTTCCAATGATGAGCACTTTTAAAGTTCTGCTATGTGGCGCGGTATTATCCCGTATTGACGCCGGGCAA
GAGCAACTCGGTCGCCGCATACACTATTCTCAGAATGACTTGGTTGAGTACTCACCAGTCACAGAAAAGC
ATCTTACGGATGGCATGACAGTAAGAGAATTATGCAGTGCTGCCATAACCATGAGTGATAACACTGCGGC
CAACTTACTTCTGACAACGATCGGAGGACCGAAGGAGCTAACCGCTTTTTTGCACAACATGGGGGATCAT
GTAACTCGCCTTGATCGTTGGGAACCGGAGCTGAATGAAGCCATACCAAACGACGAGCGTGACACCACGA
TGCCTGTAGCAATGGCAACAACGTTGCGCAAACTATTAACTGGCGAACTACTTACTCTAGCTTCCCGGCA
ACAATTAATAGACTGGATGGAGGCGGATAAAGTTGCAGGACCACTTCTGCGCTCGGCCCTTCCGGCTGGC
TGGTTTATTGCTGATAAATCTGGAGCCGGTGAGCGTGGGTCTCGCGGTATCATTGCAGCACTGGGGCCAG
ATGGTAAGCCCTCCCGTATCGTAGTTATCTACACGACGGGGAGTCAGGCAACTATGGATGAACGAAATAG
ACAGATCGCTGAGATAGGTGCCTCACTGATTAAGCATTGGTAACTGTCAGACCAAGTTTACTCATATATA
CTTTAGATTGATTTAAAACTTCATTTTTAATTTAAAAGGATCTAGGTGAAGATCCTTTTTGATAATCTCA
TGACCAAAATCCCTTAACGTGAGTTTTCGTTCCACTGAGCGTCAGACCCCGTAGAAAAGATCAAAGGATC
TTCTTGAGATCCTTTTTTTCTGCGCGTAATCTGCTGCTTGCAAACAAAAAAACCACCGCTACCAGCGGTG
GTTTGTTTGCCGGATCAAGAGCTACCAACTCTTTTTCCGAAGGTAACTGGCTTCAGCAGAGCGCAGATAC
CAAATACTGTTCTTCTAGTGTAGCCGTAGTTAGGCCACCACTTCAAGAACTCTGTAGCACCGCCTACATA
CCTCGCTCTGCTAATCCTGTTACCAGTGGCTGCTGCCAGTGGCGATAAGTCGTGTCTTACCGGGTTGGAC
TCAAGACGATAGTTACCGGATAAGGCGCAGCGGTCGGGCTGAACGGGGGGTTCGTGCACACAGCCCAGCT
TGGAGCGAACGACCTACACCGAACTGAGATACCTACAGCGTGAGCTATGAGAAAGCGCCACGCTTCCCGA
AGGGAGAAAGGCGGACAGGTATCCGGTAAGCGGCAGGGTCGGAACAGGAGAGCGCACGAGGGAGCTTCCA
GGGGGAAACGCCTGGTATCTTTATAGTCCTGTCGGGTTTCGCCACCTCTGACTTGAGCGTCGATTTTTGT
GATGCTCGTCAGGGGGGCGGAGCCTATGGAAAAACGCCAGCAACGCGGCCTTTTTACGGTTCCTGGCCTT
TTGCTGGCCTTTTGCTCACATGT
